>Addgene plasmid #157044 | pD649-HAsp-DSCAM(Trunc1)-Fc(DAPA)-AviTag-6xHis | depositor full sequence | sequence record 303197 | Full Sequence
TTTCAATATTATTGAAGCATTTATCAGGGTTATTGTCTCATGAGCGGATACATATTTGAATGTATTTAGA
AAAATAAACAAATAGGGGTCAGTGTTACAACCAATTAACCAATTCTGAACATTATCGCGAGCCCATTTAT
ACCTGAATATGGCTCATAACACCCCTTGCTCATGACCAAAATCCCTTAACGTGAGTTACGCGCGCGTCGT
TCCACTGAGCGTCAGACCCCGTAGAAAAGATCAAAGGATCTTCTTGAGATCCTTTTTTTCTGCGCGTAAT
CTGCTGCTTGCAAACAAAAAAACCACCGCTACCAGCGGTGGTTTGTTTGCCGGATCAAGAGCTACCAACT
CTTTTTCCGAAGGTAACTGGCTTCAGCAGAGCGCAGATACCAAATACTGTTCTTCTAGTGTAGCCGTAGT
TAGCCCACCACTTCAAGAACTCTGTAGCACCGCCTACATACCTCGCTCTGCTAATCCTGTTACCAGTGGC
TGCTGCCAGTGGCGATAAGTCGTGTCTTACCGGGTTGGACTCAAGACGATAGTTACCGGATAAGGCGCAG
CGGTCGGGCTGAACGGGGGGTTCGTGCACACAGCCCAGCTTGGAGCGAACGACCTACACCGAACTGAGAT
ACCTACAGCGTGAGCTATGAGAAAGCGCCACGCTTCCCGAAGGGAGAAAGGCGGACAGGTATCCGGTAAG
CGGCAGGGTCGGAACAGGAGAGCGCACGAGGGAGCTTCCAGGGGGAAACGCCTGGTATCTTTATAGTCCT
GTCGGGTTTCGCCACCTCTGACTTGAGCGTCGATTTTTGTGATGCTCGTCAGGGGGGCGGAGCCTATGGA
AAAACGCCAGCAACGCGGCCTTTTTACGGTTCCTGGCCTTTTGCTGGCCTTTTGCTCACATGTTCTTTCC
TGCGTTATCCCCTGATTCTGTGGATAACCGTATTACCGCCTTTGAGTGAGCTGATACCGCTCGCCGCAGC
CGAACGACCGAGCGCAGCGAGTCAGTGAGCGAGGAAGCGGAAGGCGAGAGTAGGGAACTGCCAGGCATCA
AACTAAGCAGAAGGCCCCTGACGGATGGCCTTTTTGCGTTTCTACAAACTCTTTCTGTGTTGTAAAACGA
CGGCCAGTCTTAAGCTCGGGCCCCCTGGGCGGTTCTGATAACGAGTAATCGTTAATCCGCAAATAACGTA
AAAACCCGCTTCGGCGGGTTTTTTTATGGGGGGAGTTTAGGGAAAGAGCATTTGTCAGAATATTTAAGGG
CGCCTGTCACTTTGCTTGATATATGAGAATTATTTAACCTTATAAATGAGAAAAAAGCAACGCACTTTAA
ATAAGATACGTTGCTTTTTCGATTGATGAACACCTATAATTAAACTATTCATCTATTATTTATGATTTTT
TGTATATACAATATTTCTAGTTTGTTAAAGAGAATTAAGAAAATAAATCTCGAAAATAATAAAGGGAAAA
TCAGTTTTTGATATCAAAATTATACATGTCAACGATAATACAAAATATAATACAAACTATAAGATGTTAT
CAGTATTTATTATCATTTAGAATAAATTTTGTGTCGCCCTTAATTGTGAGCGGATAACAATTACGAGCTT
CATGCACAGTGGCGTTGACTCAATATTGGCCATTAGCCATATTATTCATTGGTTATATAGCATAAATCAA
TATTGGCTATTGGCCATTGCATACGTTGTATCTATATCATAATATGTACATTTATATTGGCTCATGTCCA
ATATGACCGCCATGTTGGCATTGATTATTGACTAGTTATTAATAGTAATCAATTACGGGGTCATTAGTTC
ATAGCCCATATATGGAGTTCCGCGTTACATAACTTACGGTAAATGGCCCGCCTGGCTGACCGCCCAACGA
CCCCCGCCCATTGACGTCAATAATGACGTATGTTCCCATAGTAACGCCAATAGGGACTTTCCATTGACGT
CAATGGGTGGAGTATTTACGGTAAACTGCCCACTTGGCAGTACATCAAGTGTATCATATGCCAAGTACGC
CCCCTATTGACGTCAATGACGGTAAATGGCCCGCCTGGCATTATGCCCAGTACATGACCTTATGGGACTT
TCCTACTTGGCAGTACATCTACGTATTAGTCATCGCTATTACCATGGTGATGCGGTTTTGGCAGTACATC
AATGGGCGTGGATAGCGGTTTGACTCACGGGGATTTCCAAGTCTCCACCCCATTGACGTCAATGGGAGTT
TGTTTTGGCACCAAAATCAACGGGACTTTCCAAAATGTCGTAACAACTCCGCCCCATTGACGCAAATGGG
CGGTAGGCGTGTACGGTGGGAGGTCTATATAAGCAGAGCTCGTTTAGTGAACCGTCAGATCGCCTGGAGA
CGCCATCCACGCTGTTTTGACCTCCATAGAAGACACCGGGACCGATCCAGCCTCCGCGGCCGGGAACGGT
GCATTGGAACGCGGATTCCCCGTGCCAAGAGTGACGTAAGTACCGCCTATAGAGTCTATAGGCCCACCCC
CTTGGCTTCGTTAGAACGCGGCTACAATTAATACATAACCTTATGTATCATACACATACGATTTAGGTGA
CACTATAGAATAACATCCACTTTGCCTTTCTCTCCACAGGTGTCCACTCCCAGGTCCAACTGCACCTCGG
TTCTATCGAAAACGCGCCTGCTAGCGCCACCATGAAGACCATCATTGCCCTGAGCTACATCTTCTGCCTG
GTGTTCGCTGCGGCCGCCGAAGATCTGCACAGCAGCCTGTACTTCGTGAACGCCAGCCTGCAAGAGGTGG
TGTTCGCCAGCACAACAGGCACCCTGGTTCCTTGTCCTGCCGCCGGAATTCCTCCTGTGACACTGAGATG
GTATCTGGCCACCGGCGAAGAGATCTACGATGTGCCTGGCATCAGACACGTGCACCCCAATGGAACCCTG
CAGATTTTCCCATTTCCTCCAAGCAGCTTCAGCACCCTGATCCACGACAACACCTACTACTGCACCGCCG
AGAATCCCAGCGGCAAGATCAGATCCCAGGACGTGCACATCAAGGCCGTGCTGAGAGAACCCTACACCGT
GCGCGTGGAAGATCAGAAAACCATGAGAGGCAACGTGGCCGTGTTCAAGTGCATCATCCCCAGCAGCGTG
GAAGCCTACATCACCGTGGTGTCCTGGGAGAAAGACACCGTGTCTCTGGTGTCCGGCAGCCGGTTTCTGA
TCACATCTACTGGCGCCCTGTACATCAAGGATGTGCAGAACGAGGACGGCCTGTACAACTACCGGTGCAT
CACCCGGCACCGGTACACAGGCGAAACCAGACAGAGCAACAGCGCCAGACTGTTCGTGTCTGACCCCGCC
AATAGCGCCCCTTCTATCCTGGATGGCTTCGACCACAGAAAGGCCATGGCTGGCCAGAGAGTGGAACTGC
CTTGTAAAGCCCTGGGACACCCCGAGCCTGACTACAGATGGCTGAAGGACAACATGCCCCTGGAACTGAG
CGGCCGGTTCCAGAAAACAGTGACCGGACTGCTGATCGAGAACATCAGACCCAGCGACAGCGGCAGCTAC
GTGTGCGAGGTGTCCAATAGATACGGCACCGCCAAAGTGATCGGCCGGCTGTATGTGAAGCAGCCCCTGA
AGGCCACAATCAGCCCCAGAAAAGTGAAGTCCAGCGTGGGCTCTCAGGTGTCCCTGAGCTGTTCTGTGAC
AGGCACCGAGGACCAAGAGCTGAGCTGGTACAGAAACGGCGAGATTCTGAACCCCGGCAAGAACGTGCGG
ATCACCGGCATCAACCACGAGAACCTGATCATGGACCACATGGTCAAGAGCGACGGCGGAGCCTACCAGT
GCTTTGTGCGGAAGGATAAGCTGAGCGCCCAGGACTATGTGCAGGTCGTGCTGGAAGATGGCACCCCTAA
GATCATCAGCGCCTTCAGCGAGAAGGTGGTGTCTCCTGCCGAACCTGTGTCTCTGATGTGCAACGTGAAG
GGCACCCCTCTGCCTACCATCACCTGGACACTGGACGACGACCCCATCCTGAAAGGCGGCAGCCACAGAA
TCAGCCAGATGATCACCAGCGAGGGCAATGTGGTGTCTTACCTGAACATCAGCAGCAGCCAAGTCCGAGA
TGGCGGCGTGTACAGATGTACCGCCAACAATTCTGCCGGCGTGGTGCTGTACCAGGCCAGAATCAATGTT
CGGGGCCCTGCCAGCATCAGGCCCATGAAGAATATCACCGCCATTGCCGGCAGAGATACCTACATCCACT
GCCGCGTGATCGGCTACCCCTACTACAGCATCAAGTGGTACAAGAACAGCAACCTGCTGCCGTTCAACCA
CAGACAGGTGGCCTTCGAGAACAATGGCACCCTGAAGCTGTCCGACGTGCAGAAAGAAGTGGACGAGGGC
GAGTACACCTGTAACGTGCTGGTTCAGCCACAGCTGAGCACCAGCCAGTCTGTGCACGTGACAGTGAAGG
TGCCACCTTTCATCCAGCCTTTCGAGTTCCCCAGATTCAGCATCGGCCAGCGGGTGTTCATCCCTTGTGT
GGTCGTTAGCGGCGACCTGCCTATCACCATCACATGGCAGAAGGACGGCAGACCCATTCCTGGATCTCTG
GGCGTGACCATCGACAACATCGACTTCACCTCCAGCCTGCGGATCTCCAACCTGAGCCTGATGCACAACG
GCAACTACACATGTATCGCCCGGAATGAGGCCGCTGCCGTGGAACATCAGTCTCAGCTGATCGTCAGAGT
GCCTCCTAAGTTCGTGGTGCAGCCTAGAGATCAGGACGGCATCTACGGAAAGGCCGTGATCCTGAATTGC
AGCGCCGAGGGCTATCCCGTGCCTACAATCGTGTGGAAGTTCAGCAAAGGCGCTGGCGTGCCCCAGTTCC
AGCCTATCGCTCTGAATGGCAGAATCCAGGTGCTGAGCAACGGCAGCCTGCTGATCAAGCACGTGGTGGA
AGAGGACAGCGGCTACTACCTGTGTAAAGTGTCCAACGACGTGGGCGCCGACGTGTCCAAGAGCATGTAT
CTGACCGTGAAGATCCCCGCCATGATCACAAGCTACCCCAACACCACACTGGCCACACAGGGCCAGAAAA
AAGAGATGAGCTGCACAGCCCACGGCGAGAAGCCCATCATCGTCAGATGGGAAAAAGAGGACCGGATCAT
CAACCCTGAGATGGCCCGCTACCTGGTGTCCACCAAAGAAGTCGGCGAGGAAGTCATCAGCACACTGCAG
ATCCTGCCTACCGTGCGGGAAGATAGCGGCTTCTTTAGCTGCCACGCCATCAACAGCTACGGCGAGGACA
GAGGCATCATCCAGCTGACAGTGCAAGAGCCTCCTGATCCTCCTGAGATCGAGATCAAGGACGTGAAGGC
CCGGACCATCACACTGAGGTGGACCATGGGCTTCGACGGCAACAGCCCTATCACCGGCTACGACATCGAG
TGCAAGAACAAGTCCGACAGCTGGGACAGCGCCCAGAGGACAAAGGATGTGTCCCCTCAGCTGAACTCCG
CCACCATCATCGATATTCACCCCAGCTCCACCTACTCCATCAGGATGTACGCCAAGAACCGGATCGGCAA
GAGCGAGCCCAGCAACGAGCTGACAATCACCGCTGATGAGGCTGCCCCTGATGGCCCTCCTCAAGAAGTG
CACCTGGAACCTATCAGCAGCCAGAGCATCAGAGTGACCTGGAAGGCCCCTAAGAAGCACCTCCAGAACG
GCATCATCAGAGGCTACCAGATCGGCTATAGAGAGTACTCCACCGGCGGCAACTTCCAGTTCAACATCAT
CTCCGTGGATACCAGCGGCGACAGCGAGGTGTACACACTGGACAACCTGAACAAGTTCACCCAGTACGGC
CTGGTGGTGCAGGCCTGTAATAGAGCCGGAACAGGCCCTTCCAGCCAAGAGATTATCACCACCACACTCG
AGGACGTGCCCAGCTATCCTCCAGAGAACGTGCAGGCCATTGCCACCTCTCCAGAGAGCATCTCCATCAG
CTGGTCTACCCTGAGCAAAGAGGCCCTGAACGGAATCCTGCAGGGCTTCAGAGTGATCTACTGGGCCAAC
CTGATGGACGGCGAGCTGGGAGAGATCAAGAACATTACCACCACTCAGCCCAGCCTCGAGCTGGATGGCC
TGGAAAAGTACACCAATTACAGCATTCAGGTGCTGGCCTTCACCAGAGCTGGCGACGGCGTTAGAAGCGA
GCAGATCTTTACCCGGACCAAAGAGGACGTCCCCGGACCTCCTGCTGGTGTCAAAGCTGCAGCAGCCTCT
GCCTCTATGGTGTTTGTGTCCTGGCTGCCTCCTCTGAAGCTGAACGGGATCATCCGGAAGTACACCGTGT
TTTGCTCTCACCCCTATCCTACCGTGATCAGCGAGTTCGAGGCCTCTCCTGACAGCTTCTCCTACAGAAT
CCCCAACCTGTCCAGAAACAGACAGTACAGCGTGTGGGTCGTCGCCGTGACATCTGCCGGAAGAGGCAAT
AGCAGCGAGATCATCACAGTGGAACCCCTGGCCAAGGCTCCCGCCAGAATCCTGACATTTTCCGGCACCG
TGACCACACCTTGGATGAAGGACATCGTGCTGCCCTGCAAAGCCGTGGGCGATCCATCTCCTGCTGTGAA
GTGGATGAAGGATAGCAACGGCACCCCTAGCCTGGTCACAATCGACGGCAGAAGATCCATCTTCAGCAAT
GGCAGCTTCATCATCAGGACCGTGAAAGCCGAGGACTCCGGCTACTATAGCTGCATTGCCAACAACAACT
GGGGCTCCGATGAGATCATCCTGAACCTGCAAGTGCAGGTCCCACCTGACCAGCCTAGACTGACCGTGTC
TAAGACCACCAGCTCCAGCATCACCCTGTCTTGGCTGCCAGGCGATAATGGCGGCAGCTCTATCAGGGGC
TACATCCTGCAGTACTCCGAGGACAACTCTGAGCAGTGGGGCAGCTTCCCTATCAGCCCTAGCGAGAGAA
GCTACCGGCTCGAGAATCTGAAGTGCGGCACATGGTACAAGTTTACCCTGACAGCCCAGAATGGCGTCGG
CCCAGGCAGAATCTCCGAGATCATTGAGGCCAAGACACTGGGCAAAGAGCCTCAGTTCTCCAAAGAGCAA
GAGCTGTTCGCCTCCATCAACACCACCAGAGTGCGCCTGAATCTGATCGGCTGGAATGACGGCGGCTGTC
CCATCACCAGCTTTACCCTGGAATACCGGCCTTTCGGCACCACCGTGTGGACAACTGCCCAGAGAACAAG
CCTGAGCAAGTCTTACATCCTGTACGACCTCCAAGAGGCCACTTGGTACGAGCTGCAGATGAGAGTGTGT
AACAGCGCCGGCTGTGCCGAGAAGCAGGCCAATTTCGCCACACTGAACTACGACGGCAGCACAATCCCTC
CACTGATCAAGTCTGTGGTGCAGAATGAAGAGGGCCTGACCACAAACGAGGGACTGAAGATGGGCGCGCC
GGGCGGCGACAAGACCCACACCTGCCCCCCCTGCCCAGCTCCAGAACTGCTGGGAGGGCCTTCCGTGTTC
CTGTTCCCCCCCAAGCCCAAGGACACCCTGATGATCAGCAGGACCCCCGAGGTGACCTGCGTGGTGGTGG
CCGTGTCCCACGAGGACCCAGAGGTGAAGTTCAACTGGTACGTGGACGGCGTGGAGGTGCACAACGCCAA
GACCAAGCCCAGAGAGGAGCAGTACAACAGCACCTACAGGGTGGTGTCCGTGCTGACCGTGCTGCACCAG
GACTGGCTGAACGGCAAAGAATACAAGTGCAAAGTCTCCAACAAGGCCCTGGCTGCCCCAATCGAAAAGA
CAATCAGCAAGGCCAAGGGCCAGCCACGGGAGCCCCAGGTGTACACCCTGCCCCCCAGCCGGGAGGAGAT
GACCAAGAACCAGGTGTCCCTGACCTGTCTGGTGAAGGGCTTCTACCCCAGCGATATCGCCGTGGAGTGG
GAGAGCAACGGCCAGCCCGAGAACAACTACAAGACCACCCCCCCAGTGCTGGACAGCGACGGCAGCTTCT
TCCTGTACAGCAAGCTGACCGTGGACAAGTCCAGGTGGCAGCAGGGCAACGTGTTCAGCTGCAGCGTGAT
GCACGAGGCCCTGCACAACCACTACACCCAGAAGTCCCTGAGCCTGAGCCCCGGCGGCAGCGGTCTTAAT
GATATTTTCGAGGCTCAGAAGATTGAGTGGCATGAACACCACCACCATCACCACTAAGGCCGGCCTGTAG
TCACTGGCACAACGCGTTACCCGGTAAGCCAATCGGGTATACACGGTCGTCATACTGCAGACAGGGTTCT
TCTACTTTGCAAGATAGTCTTGAGTAGTAAAATAAATAGATAGAGAAAATCAGCCTCGACTGTGCCTTCT
AGTTGCCAGCCATCTGTTGTTTGCCCCTCCCCCGTGCCTTCCTTGACCCTGGAAGGTGCCACTCCCACTG
TCCTTTCCTAATAAAATGAGGAAATTGCATCACAACACTCAACCCTATCTCGGTCTATTCTTTTGATTTA
TAAGGGATTTTGCCGATTTCGGCCTATTGGTTAAAAAATGAGCTGATTTAACAAAAATTTAACGCGAATT
AATTCTGTGGAATGTGTGTCAGTTAGGGTGTGGAAAGTCCCCAGGCTCCCCAGCAGGCAGAAGTATGCAA
AGCATGCATCTCAATTAGTCAGCAACCAGGTGTGGAAAGTCCCCAGGCTCCCCAGCAGGCAGAAGTATGC
AAAGCATGCATCTCAATTAGTCAGCAACCATAGTCCCGCCCCTAACTCCGCCCATCCCGCCCCTAACTCC
GCCCAGTTCCGCCCATTCTCCGCCCCATGGCTGACTAATTTTTTTTATTTATGCAGAGGCCGAGGCCGCC
TCTGCCTCTGAGCTATTCCAGAAGTAGTGAGGAGGCTTTTTTGGAGGCCTAGGCTTTTGCAAAAAGCTCC
CGGGAGCTTGTATATCCATTTTCGGATCTGATCAGCACGTGTTGACAATTAATCATCGGCATAGTATATC
GGCATAGTATAATACGACAAGGTGAGGAACTAAACCATGACCGAGTACAAGCCCACGGTGCGCCTCGCCA
CCCGCGACGACGTCCCCAGGGCCGTACGCACCCTCGCCGCCGCGTTCGCCGACTACCCCGCCACGCGCCA
CACCGTCGATCCGGACCGCCACATCGAGCGGGTCACCGAGCTGCAAGAACTCTTCCTCACGCGCGTCGGG
CTCGACATCGGCAAGGTGTGGGTCGCGGACGACGGCGCCGCGGTGGCGGTCTGGACCACGCCGGAGAGCG
TCGAAGCGGGGGCGGTGTTCGCCGAGATCGGCCCGCGCATGGCCGAGTTGAGCGGTTCCCGGCTGGCCGC
GCAGCAACAGATGGAAGGCCTCCTGGCGCCGCACCGGCCCAAGGAGCCCGCGTGGTTCCTGGCCACCGTC
GGCGTCTCGCCCGACCACCAGGGCAAGGGTCTGGGCAGCGCCGTCGTGCTCCCCGGAGTGGAGGCGGCCG
AGCGCGCCGGGGTGCCCGCCTTCCTGGAGACATCCGCGCCCCGCAACCTCCCCTTCTACGAGCGGCTCGG
CTTCACCGTCACCGCCGACGTCGAGGTGCCCGAAGGACCGCGCACCTGGTGCATGACCCGCAAGCCCGGT
GCCTGACACGTGCTACGAGATTTCGATTCCACCGCCGCCTTCTATGAAAGGTTGGGCTTCGGAATCGTTT
TCCGGGACGCCGGCTGGATGATCCTCCAGCGCGGGGATCTCATGCTGGAGTTCTTCGCCCACCCCAACTT
GTTTATTGCAGCTTATAATGGTTACAAATAAAGCAATAGCATCACAAATTTCACAAATAAAGCATTTTTT
TCACTGCATTCTAGTTGTGGTTTGTCCAAACTCATCAATGTATCTTATCATGTCTGTATACCGTCGACCT
CTAGCTAGAGCTTGGCGTAATCATGGTCATTACCAATGCTTAATCAGTGAGGCACCTATCTCAGCGATCT
GTCTATTTCGTTCATCCATAGTTGCCTGACTCCCCGTCGTGTAGATAACTACGATACGGGAGGGCTTACC
ATCTGGCCCCAGCGCTGCGATGATACCGCGAGAACCACGCTCACCGGCTCCGGATTTATCAGCAATAAAC
CAGCCAGCCGGAAGGGCCGAGCGCAGAAGTGGTCCTGCAACTTTATCCGCCTCCATCCAGTCTATTAATT
GTTGCCGGGAAGCTAGAGTAAGTAGTTCGCCAGTTAATAGTTTGCGCAACGTTGTTGCCATCGCTACAGG
CATCGTGGTGTCACGCTCGTCGTTTGGTATGGCTTCATTCAGCTCCGGTTCCCAACGATCAAGGCGAGTT
ACATGATCCCCCATGTTGTGCAAAAAAGCGGTTAGCTCCTTCGGTCCTCCGATCGTTGTCAGAAGTAAGT
TGGCCGCAGTGTTATCACTCATGGTTATGGCAGCACTGCATAATTCTCTTACTGTCATGCCATCCGTAAG
ATGCTTTTCTGTGACTGGTGAGTACTCAACCAAGTCATTCTGAGAATAGTGTATGCGGCGACCGAGTTGC
TCTTGCCCGGCGTCAATACGGGATAATACCGCGCCACATAGCAGAACTTTAAAAGTGCTCATCATTGGAA
AACGTTCTTCGGGGCGAAAACTCTCAAGGATCTTACCGCTGTTGAGATCCAGTTCGATGTAACCCACTCG
TGCACCCAACTGATCTTCAGCATCTTTTACTTTCACCAGCGTTTCTGGGTGAGCAAAAACAGGAAGGCAA
AATGCCGCAAAAAAGGGAATAAGGGCGACACGGAAATGTTGAATACTCATATTCTTCCTT
Features (pLannotate 1.2.2; 21 found; start..end, strand, type, name):
    119..143     -  CDS            KanR (fragment): aminoglycoside phosphotransferase; aph(3')-Ia; confers resistance to kanamycin
    254..842     +  rep_origin     ori: high-copy-number ColE1/pMB1/pBR322/pUC origin of replication
   1067..1084    +  terminator     rrnB T2 terminator (fragment): transcription terminator T2 from the E. coli rrnB gene
   1109..1128    -  CDS            lacZα (fragment): LacZα fragment of β-galactosidase; lacZ fragment
   1582..1602    +  protein_bind   lac operator (fragment): The lac repressor binds to the lac operator to inhibit transcription in E. coli. This inhibition can be relieved by adding lactose or isopropyl-β-D-thiogalactopyranoside (IPTG). lac repressor encoded by lacI
   1843..2146    +  enhancer       CMV enhancer: human cytomegalovirus immediate early enhancer
   2147..2350    +  promoter       CMV promoter: human cytomegalovirus (CMV) immediate early promoter
   2486..2529    +  intron         CMV intron (fragment): modified intron A from human cytomegalovirus
   2581..2599    +  promoter       SP6 promoter: promoter for bacteriophage SP6 RNA polymerase
   2603..2640    +  CDS            IgH signal sequence (fragment): signal sequence from the mouse immunoglobulin heavy chain variable region
   2701..7482    +  CDS            DSCAM (fragment): DSCAM_HUMAN - Experimental evidence at protein level: Swiss-Prot protein existence level 1. Cell adhesion molecule that plays a role in neuronal self- avoidance. Promotes repulsion between specific neuronal processes of either the same cell or the same subtype of cells. Mediates within retinal amacrine and ganglion cell subtypes both isoneuronal self- avoidance for creating an orderly dendritic arborization and heteroneuronal self-avoidance to maintain the mosaic spacing between amacrine and ganglion cell bodies (PubMed:10925149). Receptor for netrin required for axon guidance independently of
   7498..8175    +  CDS            IGHG1 (fragment): IGHG1_HUMAN - Experimental evidence at protein level: Swiss-Prot protein existence level 1. Constant region of immunoglobulin heavy chains. Immunoglobulins, also known as antibodies, are membrane-bound or secreted glycoproteins produced by B lymphocytes. In the recognition phase of humoral immunity, the membrane-bound immunoglobulins serve as receptors which, upon binding of a specific antigen, trigger the clonal expansion and differentiation of B lymphocytes into immunoglobulins- secreting plasma cells. Secreted immunoglobulins mediate the effector phase of humoral immunity, which results in
   8390..8501    +  polyA_signal   bGH poly(A) signal: bovine growth hormone polyadenylation signal
   8502..8610    +  rep_origin     f1 ori (fragment): f1 bacteriophage origin of replication; arrow indicates direction of (+) strand synthesis
   8624..8953    +  promoter       SV40 promoter: SV40 enhancer and early promoter
   9001..9048    +  promoter       EM7 promoter: synthetic bacterial promoter&nbsp
   9067..9666    +  CDS            PuroR (fragment): puromycin N-acetyltransferase; pac from Streptomyces; confers resistance to puromycin
   9676..9801    +  CDS            ble (fragment): BLE_KLEPN - Experimental evidence at protein level: Swiss-Prot protein existence level 1. Binding protein with a strong affinity to the bleomycin family of antibiotics. Binds to CL990; an antimitotic-antibiotic compound. From Klebsiella pneumoniae.
   9796..9917    +  polyA_signal   SV40 poly(A) signal: SV40 polyadenylation signal
   9970..10830   -  CDS            AmpR: β-lactamase; bla; confers resistance to ampicillin, carbenicillin, and related antibiotics
  10833..89      -  promoter       AmpR promoter (fragment) (across the origin): bla
