[The description below was written by a language model from this plasmid's Addgene catalogue record and pLannotate feature annotations shown in this document.]
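Description:
pD649-HAsp-DSCAM(Trunc1)-Fc(DAPA)-AviTag-6xHis is a mammalian expression plasmid of about 10.8 kb, built on the pD649 backbone, for producing a secreted, soluble form of part of the extracellular domain of human DSCAM, an immunoglobulin-superfamily cell adhesion molecule involved in neuronal self-avoidance and netrin-dependent axon guidance. In E. coli it replicates from a high-copy ColE1/pUC-type origin and is selected with ampicillin through a complete β-lactamase gene. The other bacterial elements annotated (KanR, lacZα, lac operator, rrnB T2, f1 ori) are only short fragments and appear to be backbone remnants rather than functional parts.

Expression is driven by the CMV immediate-early enhancer and promoter, followed by a fragment of CMV intron A and an SP6 promoter, which also serves as a 5′ sequencing primer site. The name indicates an HA signal peptide, although the annotation software labels the short leader as a partial match to an IgH signal sequence. This leader directs the protein into the secretory pathway. The truncated DSCAM ectodomain, cloned between two retained restriction sites, is fused at its C terminus to a human IgG1 Fc carrying the D265A and P329A (DAPA) substitutions, which are generally used to reduce Fc effector binding. An AviTag for site-specific biotinylation and a 6xHis tag for affinity purification follow according to the record, though neither is annotated in the feature table. A bGH polyadenylation signal ends the transcript.

A separate SV40/EM7-driven puromycin resistance cassette with an SV40 poly(A) signal offers a means of selecting mammalian cells. The plasmid belongs to a collection used to map human IgSF cell-surface protein interactions. The depositor notes that some members may carry an ISVsa5-family transposase insertion upstream of the CMV promoter.
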