Addgene plasmid #157044: pD649-HAsp-DSCAM(Trunc1)-Fc(DAPA)-AviTag-6xHis
Purpose: Mammalian expression of cell-surface protein partial extracellular domain fused to Fc(DAPA)-Avi-6xHis. Protein is secreted from cells.
Depositing lab: Chris Garcia. Depositing organization: Stanford University. Publication: A Human IgSF Cell-Surface Interactome Reveals a Complex Network of Protein-Protein Interactions. Wojtowicz WM, Vielmetter J, Fernandes RA, Siepe DH, Eastman CL, Chisholm GB, Cox S, Klock H, Anderson PW, Rue SM, Miller JJ, Glaser SM, Bragstad ML, Vance J, Lam AW, Lesley SA, Zinn K, Garcia KC. Cell. 2020 Aug 20;182(4):1027-1043.e17. doi: 10.1016/j.cell.2020.07.025. PubMed 32822567.
Backbone
  Vector backbone: pD649
  Backbone size w/o insert (bp): 6106
  Vector type: Mammalian Expression
Growth in bacteria
  Bacterial resistance: Ampicillin, 100 μg/mL
  Growth temperature: 37°C
  Growth strain: DH5alpha
  Copy number: High Copy
Gene/Insert
  Gene/Insert name: DSCAM
  Species: H. sapiens (human)
  Insert size (bp): 4734
  Mutation: Fc region of human IgG contains D265A and P329A mutations (DAPA)
  Entrez Gene: DSCAM (a.k.a. CHD2, CHD2-42, CHD2-52)
  Promoter: CMV/SP6
  Tag / fusion protein: Fc(DAPA)-AviTag-6xHis (C terminal on backbone)
  Cloning method: Restriction Enzyme; 5′ cloning site GCGGCCGC (not destroyed); 3′ cloning site GGCGCGCC (not destroyed)
  Sequencing primers: 5′ ATTTAGGTGACACTATAG; 3′ CACGTACCAGTTGAACTTCACC
Resource information
  A portion of this plasmid was derived from a plasmid made by: synthesis by ThermoFisher
Terms and licenses: Academic/Nonprofit Terms; Industry Terms: Not Available to Industry
Depositor comments: Some plasmids in this collection may have an IS4-like element ISVsa5 family transposase upstream of the CMV promoter.
How to cite: pD649-HAsp-DSCAM(Trunc1)-Fc(DAPA)-AviTag-6xHis was a gift from Chris Garcia (Addgene plasmid # 157044 ; http://n2t.net/addgene:157044 ; RRID:Addgene_157044)
