>Addgene plasmid #157044 | pD649-HAsp-DSCAM(Trunc1)-Fc(DAPA)-AviTag-6xHis | depositor partial sequence | sequence record 303198 | insert (extracellular domain truncation)
GAAGATCTGCACAGCAGCCTGTACTTCGTGAACGCCAGCCTGCAAGAGGTGGTGTTCGCCAGCACAACAG
GCACCCTGGTTCCTTGTCCTGCCGCCGGAATTCCTCCTGTGACACTGAGATGGTATCTGGCCACCGGCGA
AGAGATCTACGATGTGCCTGGCATCAGACACGTGCACCCCAATGGAACCCTGCAGATTTTCCCATTTCCT
CCAAGCAGCTTCAGCACCCTGATCCACGACAACACCTACTACTGCACCGCCGAGAATCCCAGCGGCAAGA
TCAGATCCCAGGACGTGCACATCAAGGCCGTGCTGAGAGAACCCTACACCGTGCGCGTGGAAGATCAGAA
AACCATGAGAGGCAACGTGGCCGTGTTCAAGTGCATCATCCCCAGCAGCGTGGAAGCCTACATCACCGTG
GTGTCCTGGGAGAAAGACACCGTGTCTCTGGTGTCCGGCAGCCGGTTTCTGATCACATCTACTGGCGCCC
TGTACATCAAGGATGTGCAGAACGAGGACGGCCTGTACAACTACCGGTGCATCACCCGGCACCGGTACAC
AGGCGAAACCAGACAGAGCAACAGCGCCAGACTGTTCGTGTCTGACCCCGCCAATAGCGCCCCTTCTATC
CTGGATGGCTTCGACCACAGAAAGGCCATGGCTGGCCAGAGAGTGGAACTGCCTTGTAAAGCCCTGGGAC
ACCCCGAGCCTGACTACAGATGGCTGAAGGACAACATGCCCCTGGAACTGAGCGGCCGGTTCCAGAAAAC
AGTGACCGGACTGCTGATCGAGAACATCAGACCCAGCGACAGCGGCAGCTACGTGTGCGAGGTGTCCAAT
AGATACGGCACCGCCAAAGTGATCGGCCGGCTGTATGTGAAGCAGCCCCTGAAGGCCACAATCAGCCCCA
GAAAAGTGAAGTCCAGCGTGGGCTCTCAGGTGTCCCTGAGCTGTTCTGTGACAGGCACCGAGGACCAAGA
GCTGAGCTGGTACAGAAACGGCGAGATTCTGAACCCCGGCAAGAACGTGCGGATCACCGGCATCAACCAC
GAGAACCTGATCATGGACCACATGGTCAAGAGCGACGGCGGAGCCTACCAGTGCTTTGTGCGGAAGGATA
AGCTGAGCGCCCAGGACTATGTGCAGGTCGTGCTGGAAGATGGCACCCCTAAGATCATCAGCGCCTTCAG
CGAGAAGGTGGTGTCTCCTGCCGAACCTGTGTCTCTGATGTGCAACGTGAAGGGCACCCCTCTGCCTACC
ATCACCTGGACACTGGACGACGACCCCATCCTGAAAGGCGGCAGCCACAGAATCAGCCAGATGATCACCA
GCGAGGGCAATGTGGTGTCTTACCTGAACATCAGCAGCAGCCAAGTCCGAGATGGCGGCGTGTACAGATG
TACCGCCAACAATTCTGCCGGCGTGGTGCTGTACCAGGCCAGAATCAATGTTCGGGGCCCTGCCAGCATC
AGGCCCATGAAGAATATCACCGCCATTGCCGGCAGAGATACCTACATCCACTGCCGCGTGATCGGCTACC
CCTACTACAGCATCAAGTGGTACAAGAACAGCAACCTGCTGCCGTTCAACCACAGACAGGTGGCCTTCGA
GAACAATGGCACCCTGAAGCTGTCCGACGTGCAGAAAGAAGTGGACGAGGGCGAGTACACCTGTAACGTG
CTGGTTCAGCCACAGCTGAGCACCAGCCAGTCTGTGCACGTGACAGTGAAGGTGCCACCTTTCATCCAGC
CTTTCGAGTTCCCCAGATTCAGCATCGGCCAGCGGGTGTTCATCCCTTGTGTGGTCGTTAGCGGCGACCT
GCCTATCACCATCACATGGCAGAAGGACGGCAGACCCATTCCTGGATCTCTGGGCGTGACCATCGACAAC
ATCGACTTCACCTCCAGCCTGCGGATCTCCAACCTGAGCCTGATGCACAACGGCAACTACACATGTATCG
CCCGGAATGAGGCCGCTGCCGTGGAACATCAGTCTCAGCTGATCGTCAGAGTGCCTCCTAAGTTCGTGGT
GCAGCCTAGAGATCAGGACGGCATCTACGGAAAGGCCGTGATCCTGAATTGCAGCGCCGAGGGCTATCCC
GTGCCTACAATCGTGTGGAAGTTCAGCAAAGGCGCTGGCGTGCCCCAGTTCCAGCCTATCGCTCTGAATG
GCAGAATCCAGGTGCTGAGCAACGGCAGCCTGCTGATCAAGCACGTGGTGGAAGAGGACAGCGGCTACTA
CCTGTGTAAAGTGTCCAACGACGTGGGCGCCGACGTGTCCAAGAGCATGTATCTGACCGTGAAGATCCCC
GCCATGATCACAAGCTACCCCAACACCACACTGGCCACACAGGGCCAGAAAAAAGAGATGAGCTGCACAG
CCCACGGCGAGAAGCCCATCATCGTCAGATGGGAAAAAGAGGACCGGATCATCAACCCTGAGATGGCCCG
CTACCTGGTGTCCACCAAAGAAGTCGGCGAGGAAGTCATCAGCACACTGCAGATCCTGCCTACCGTGCGG
GAAGATAGCGGCTTCTTTAGCTGCCACGCCATCAACAGCTACGGCGAGGACAGAGGCATCATCCAGCTGA
CAGTGCAAGAGCCTCCTGATCCTCCTGAGATCGAGATCAAGGACGTGAAGGCCCGGACCATCACACTGAG
GTGGACCATGGGCTTCGACGGCAACAGCCCTATCACCGGCTACGACATCGAGTGCAAGAACAAGTCCGAC
AGCTGGGACAGCGCCCAGAGGACAAAGGATGTGTCCCCTCAGCTGAACTCCGCCACCATCATCGATATTC
ACCCCAGCTCCACCTACTCCATCAGGATGTACGCCAAGAACCGGATCGGCAAGAGCGAGCCCAGCAACGA
GCTGACAATCACCGCTGATGAGGCTGCCCCTGATGGCCCTCCTCAAGAAGTGCACCTGGAACCTATCAGC
AGCCAGAGCATCAGAGTGACCTGGAAGGCCCCTAAGAAGCACCTCCAGAACGGCATCATCAGAGGCTACC
AGATCGGCTATAGAGAGTACTCCACCGGCGGCAACTTCCAGTTCAACATCATCTCCGTGGATACCAGCGG
CGACAGCGAGGTGTACACACTGGACAACCTGAACAAGTTCACCCAGTACGGCCTGGTGGTGCAGGCCTGT
AATAGAGCCGGAACAGGCCCTTCCAGCCAAGAGATTATCACCACCACACTCGAGGACGTGCCCAGCTATC
CTCCAGAGAACGTGCAGGCCATTGCCACCTCTCCAGAGAGCATCTCCATCAGCTGGTCTACCCTGAGCAA
AGAGGCCCTGAACGGAATCCTGCAGGGCTTCAGAGTGATCTACTGGGCCAACCTGATGGACGGCGAGCTG
GGAGAGATCAAGAACATTACCACCACTCAGCCCAGCCTCGAGCTGGATGGCCTGGAAAAGTACACCAATT
ACAGCATTCAGGTGCTGGCCTTCACCAGAGCTGGCGACGGCGTTAGAAGCGAGCAGATCTTTACCCGGAC
CAAAGAGGACGTCCCCGGACCTCCTGCTGGTGTCAAAGCTGCAGCAGCCTCTGCCTCTATGGTGTTTGTG
TCCTGGCTGCCTCCTCTGAAGCTGAACGGGATCATCCGGAAGTACACCGTGTTTTGCTCTCACCCCTATC
CTACCGTGATCAGCGAGTTCGAGGCCTCTCCTGACAGCTTCTCCTACAGAATCCCCAACCTGTCCAGAAA
CAGACAGTACAGCGTGTGGGTCGTCGCCGTGACATCTGCCGGAAGAGGCAATAGCAGCGAGATCATCACA
GTGGAACCCCTGGCCAAGGCTCCCGCCAGAATCCTGACATTTTCCGGCACCGTGACCACACCTTGGATGA
AGGACATCGTGCTGCCCTGCAAAGCCGTGGGCGATCCATCTCCTGCTGTGAAGTGGATGAAGGATAGCAA
CGGCACCCCTAGCCTGGTCACAATCGACGGCAGAAGATCCATCTTCAGCAATGGCAGCTTCATCATCAGG
ACCGTGAAAGCCGAGGACTCCGGCTACTATAGCTGCATTGCCAACAACAACTGGGGCTCCGATGAGATCA
TCCTGAACCTGCAAGTGCAGGTCCCACCTGACCAGCCTAGACTGACCGTGTCTAAGACCACCAGCTCCAG
CATCACCCTGTCTTGGCTGCCAGGCGATAATGGCGGCAGCTCTATCAGGGGCTACATCCTGCAGTACTCC
GAGGACAACTCTGAGCAGTGGGGCAGCTTCCCTATCAGCCCTAGCGAGAGAAGCTACCGGCTCGAGAATC
TGAAGTGCGGCACATGGTACAAGTTTACCCTGACAGCCCAGAATGGCGTCGGCCCAGGCAGAATCTCCGA
GATCATTGAGGCCAAGACACTGGGCAAAGAGCCTCAGTTCTCCAAAGAGCAAGAGCTGTTCGCCTCCATC
AACACCACCAGAGTGCGCCTGAATCTGATCGGCTGGAATGACGGCGGCTGTCCCATCACCAGCTTTACCC
TGGAATACCGGCCTTTCGGCACCACCGTGTGGACAACTGCCCAGAGAACAAGCCTGAGCAAGTCTTACAT
CCTGTACGACCTCCAAGAGGCCACTTGGTACGAGCTGCAGATGAGAGTGTGTAACAGCGCCGGCTGTGCC
GAGAAGCAGGCCAATTTCGCCACACTGAACTACGACGGCAGCACAATCCCTCCACTGATCAAGTCTGTGG
TGCAGAATGAAGAGGGCCTGACCACAAACGAGGGACTGAAGATG
